>Addgene plasmid #213750 | U6-5' MS2-CircRNA | addgene full sequence | sequence record 422195 | Addgene NGS Result
TCGCGCGTTTCGGTGATGACGGTGAAAACCTCTGACACATGCAGCTCCCGGAGACGGTCACAGCTTGTCT
GTAAGCGGATGCCGGGAGCAGACAAGCCCGTCAGGGCGCGTCAGCGGGTGTTGGCGGGTGTCGGGGCTGG
CTTAACTATGCGGCATCAGAGCAGATTGTACTGAGAGTGCACCAGATGCGGTGTGAAATACCGCACAGAT
GCGTAAGGAGAAAATACCGCATCAGGCGCCATTCGCCATTCAGGCTGCGCAACTGTTGGGAAGGGCGATC
GGTGCGGGCCTCTTCGCTATTACGCCAGCTGGCGAAAGGGGGATGTGCTGCAAGGCGATTAAGTTGGGTA
ACGCCAGGGTTTTCCCAGTCACGACGTTGTAAAACGACGGCCAGTGAATTGACGCGTATTGGGATGGAAC
GCCAAGCTTGCATGCCTGCAGGTCGCCCTAGGGGTACCAAGGTCGGGCAGGAAGAGGGCCTATTTCCCAT
GATTCCTTCATATTTGCATATACGATACAAGGCTGTTAGAGAGATAATTAGAATTAATTTGACTGTAAAC
ACAAAGATATTAGTACAAAATACGTGACGTAGAAAGTAATAATTTCTTGGGTAGTTTGCAGTTTTAAAAT
TATGTTTTAAAATGGACTATCATATGCTTACCGTAACTTGAAAGTATTTCGATTTCTTGGCTTTATATAT
CTTGTGGAAAGGACGAAACACCGGCCATCAGTCGCCGGTCCCAAGCCCGGATAAAATGGGAGGGGGCGGG
AAACCGCCTAACCATGCCGACTGATGGCAGAACTAAGCACATGAGGATCACCCATGTGCCGAGACCTTCC
GATAGGTCTCTAAATTAACACTGCCATCAGTCGGCGTGGACTGTAGAACACTGCCAATGCCGGTCCCAAG
CCCGGATAAAAGTGGAGGGTACAGTCCACGCTTTTTTTTGAATTCGTAATCATGGTTCCATCCCAATGGC
GCGCCGAGCTTGGCGTAATCATGGTCATAGCTGTTTCCTGTGTGAAATTGTTATCCGCTCACAATTCCAC
ACAACATACGAGCCGGAAGCATAAAGTGTAAAGCCTGGGGTGCCTAATGAGTGAGCTAACTCACATTAAT
TGCGTTGCGCTCACTGCCCGCTTTCCAGTCGGGAAACCTGTCGTGCCAGCTGCATTAATGAATCGGCCAA
CGCGCGGGGAGAGGCGGTTTGCGTATTGGGCGCTCTTCCGCTTCCTCGCTCACTGACTCGCTGCGCTCGG
TCGTTCGGCTGCGGCGAGCGGTATCAGCTCACTCAAAGGCGGTAATACGGTTATCCACAGAATCAGGGGA
TAACGCAGGAAAGAACATGTGAGCAAAAGGCCAGCAAAAGGCCAGGAACCGTAAAAAGGCCGCGTTGCTG
GCGTTTTTCCATAGGCTCCGCCCCCCTGACGAGCATCACAAAAATCGACGCTCAAGTCAGAGGTGGCGAA
ACCCGACAGGACTATAAAGATACCAGGCGTTTCCCCCTGGAAGCTCCCTCGTGCGCTCTCCTGTTCCGAC
CCTGCCGCTTACCGGATACCTGTCCGCCTTTCTCCCTTCGGGAAGCGTGGCGCTTTCTCATAGCTCACGC
TGTAGGTATCTCAGTTCGGTGTAGGTCGTTCGCTCCAAGCTGGGCTGTGTGCACGAACCCCCCGTTCAGC
CCGACCGCTGCGCCTTATCCGGTAACTATCGTCTTGAGTCCAACCCGGTAAGACACGACTTATCGCCACT
GGCAGCAGCCACTGGTAACAGGATTAGCAGAGCGAGGTATGTAGGCGGTGCTACAGAGTTCTTGAAGTGG
TGGCCTAACTACGGCTACACTAGAAGAACAGTATTTGGTATCTGCGCTCTGCTGAAGCCAGTTACCTTCG
GAAAAAGAGTTGGTAGCTCTTGATCCGGCAAACAAACCACCGCTGGTAGCGGTGGTTTTTTTGTTTGCAA
GCAGCAGATTACGCGCAGAAAAAAAGGATCTCAAGAAGATCCTTTGATCTTTTCTACGGGGTCTGACGCT
CAGTGGAACGAAAACTCACGTTAAGGGATTTTGGTCATGAGATTATCAAAAAGGATCTTCACCTAGATCC
TTTTAAATTAAAAATGAAGTTTTAAATCAATCTAAAGTATATATGAGTAAACTTGGTCTGACAGTTACCA
ATGCTTAATCAGTGAGGCACCTATCTCAGCGATCTGTCTATTTCGTTCATCCATAGTTGCCTGACTCCCC
GTCGTGTAGATAACTACGATACGGGAGGGCTTACCATCTGGCCCCAGTGCTGCAATGATACCGCGACTCC
CACGCTCACCGGCTCCAGATTTATCAGCAATAAACCAGCCAGCCGGAAGGGCCGAGCGCAGAAGTGGTCC
TGCAACTTTATCCGCCTCCATCCAGTCTATTAATTGTTGCCGGGAAGCTAGAGTAAGTAGTTCGCCAGTT
AATAGTTTGCGCAACGTTGTTGCCATTGCTACAGGCATCGTGGTGTCACGCTCGTCGTTTGGTATGGCTT
CATTCAGCTCCGGTTCCCAACGATCAAGGCGAGTTACATGATCCCCCATGTTGTGCAAAAAAGCGGTTAG
CTCCTTCGGTCCTCCGATCGTTGTCAGAAGTAAGTTGGCCGCAGTGTTATCACTCATGGTTATGGCAGCA
CTGCATAATTCTCTTACTGTCATGCCATCCGTAAGATGCTTTTCTGTGACTGGTGAGTACTCAACCAAGT
CATTCTGAGAATAGTGTATGCGGCGACCGAGTTGCTCTTGCCCGGCGTCAATACGGGATAATACCGCGCC
ACATAGCAGAACTTTAAAAGTGCTCATCATTGGAAAACGTTCTTCGGGGCGAAAACTCTCAAGGATCTTA
CCGCTGTTGAGATCCAGTTCGATGTAACCCACTCGTGCACCCAACTGATCTTCAGCATCTTTTACTTTCA
CCAGCGTTTCTGGGTGAGCAAAAACAGGAAGGCAAAATGCCGCAAAAAAGGGAATAAGGGCGACACGGAA
ATGTTGAATACTCATACTCTTCCTTTTTCAATATTATTGAAGCATTTATCAGGGTTATTGTCTCATGAGC
GGATACATATTTGAATGTATTTAGAAAAATAAACAAATAGGGGTTCCGCGCACATTTCCCCGAAAAGTGC
CACCTGACGTCTAAGAAACCATTATTATCATGACATTAACCTATAAAAATAGGCGTATCACGAGGCCCTT
TCGTC
Features (pLannotate 1.2.2; 14 found; start..end, strand, type, name):
    137..236     +  misc_feature   bom (fragment): basis of mobility region from pBR322
    242..399     -  CDS            lacZα (fragment): LacZα fragment of β-galactosidase; lacZ fragment
    424..445     -  misc_feature   MCS (fragment): pUC18/19 multiple cloning site
    474..714     +  promoter       U6 promoter: RNA polymerase III promoter for human U6 snRNA
    727..793     +  ncRNA          twister-P3 (fragment): Accession: RF03154 - type-P3 twister ribozyme
    809..827     +  misc_RNA       MS2 stem loop: stem loop that binds the bacteriophage MS2 coat protein
   1028..1044    -  protein_bind   lac operator: The lac repressor binds to the lac operator to inhibit transcription in E. coli. This inhibition can be relieved by adding lactose or isopropyl-β-D-thiogalactopyranoside (IPTG). lac repressor encoded by lacI
   1052..1082    -  promoter       lac promoter: promoter for the E. coli lac operon
   1097..1118    -  protein_bind   CAP binding site: CAP binding activates transcription in the presence of cAMP. E. coli catabolite activator protein
   1131..1223    -  CDS            lacI (fragment): lac repressor; lacI; The lac repressor binds to the lac operator to inhibit transcription in E. coli. This inhibition can be relieved by adding lactose or isopropyl-β-D-thiogalactopyranoside (IPTG).
   1406..1994    -  rep_origin     ori: high-copy-number ColE1/pMB1/pBR322/pUC origin of replication
   2165..3025    -  CDS            AmpR: β-lactamase; bla; confers resistance to ampicillin, carbenicillin, and related antibiotics
   3026..3130    -  promoter       AmpR promoter: bla
   3225..35      +  CDS            rop (fragment) (across the origin): Rop protein, which maintains plasmids at low copy number; rop
