[The description below was written by a language model from this plasmid's Addgene catalogue record and pLannotate feature annotations shown in this document.]
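Description:
U6-5' MS2-CircRNA is a small (about 3.2 kb) mammalian expression and CRISPR plasmid built on the pOsU3 backbone, designed to produce a circular RNA in human cells for circular RNA-mediated prime editing in HEK293T cells. It is propagated in E. coli as a high-copy plasmid through a ColE1/pUC-type origin and selected with ampicillin via the β-lactamase gene and its native promoter. The rest of the backbone carries pUC-style cloning remnants, including lacZα and multiple cloning site fragments, the lac promoter, operator and CAP site, and short fragments of lacI, rop and the bom region, none of which contribute to the mammalian function.

The payload is a short synthetic cassette driven by the human U6 RNA polymerase III promoter, which suits the expression of small non-coding RNAs. According to the record, the transcript is arranged as a 5' ribozyme, 5' ligation sequence, a 5' MS2 element, 3' ligation sequence and 3' ribozyme. The feature table confirms a twister-type ribozyme immediately downstream of the promoter, followed by an MS2 stem loop. The 3' ribozyme and the ligation sequences are not separately annotated. In designs of this kind, the self-cleaving ribozymes trim both flanks of the transcript, leaving ends that the ligation sequences bring together so they can be joined into a covalently closed circle. The MS2 hairpin binds the bacteriophage MS2 coat protein, giving a handle for recruiting an MS2 coat protein fusion to the circular RNA. The species field lists Lachnospiraceae bacterium alongside synthetic sequence, consistent with use in a Cas12a-based system, but the record does not state any specific editing template or target sequence, nor does this plasmid encode the editor protein.
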