Addgene plasmid #213750: U6-5' MS2-CircRNA
Purpose: For circular RNA-mediated prime editor using U6-5' MS2-CircRNA in HEK293T cells
Depositing lab: Caixia Gao. Depositing organization: Institute of Genetics and Developmental Biology, Chinese Academy of Sciences. Publication: Prime editing using CRISPR-Cas12a and circular RNAs in human cells. Liang R, He Z, Zhao KT, Zhu H, Hu J, Liu G, Gao Q, Liu M, Zhang R, Qiu JL, Gao C. Nat Biotechnol. 2024 Jan 10. doi: 10.1038/s41587-023-02095-x. PubMed 38200119.
Backbone
  Vector backbone: pOsU3
  Backbone manufacturer: Caixia Gao
  Vector type: Mammalian Expression, CRISPR
Growth in bacteria
  Bacterial resistance: Ampicillin, 100 μg/mL
  Growth temperature: 37°C
  Growth strain: DH5alpha
  Copy number: High Copy
Gene/Insert
  Gene/Insert name: 5' ribozyme, 5' ligation sequences, 5' MS2, 3' ligation sequences, 3' ribozyme
  Species: Synthetic; Lachnospiraceae bacterium
  Promoter: U6
  Cloning method: Gibson Cloning
Terms and licenses: Academic/Nonprofit Terms; Industry Terms: Not Available to Industry
How to cite: U6-5' MS2-CircRNA was a gift from Caixia Gao (Addgene plasmid # 213750 ; http://n2t.net/addgene:213750 ; RRID:Addgene_213750)
